>Addgene plasmid #138899 | pPD288 ZF43x4-Compact_EYFP | addgene full sequence | sequence record 324018 | Addgene NGS Result
GTGCCACCTGACGTCGACGGATCGGGAGATCTGAATTAAGTCTTCACAGTGTACGAAGACCCGATCGGAG
TGAGGAAAATTAGAGTGAGGACGATCGGAGTGAGGATAATTAGAGTGAGGACGATCCCTCTAGAGGGTAT
ATAATGGGGGCCACTAGTCTACTACCAGAGCTCATCGCTAGCGCCACCATGGTGAGCAAGGGCGAGGAGC
TGTTCACCGGGGTGGTGCCCATCCTGGTCGAGCTGGACGGCGACGTAAACGGCCACAAGTTCAGCGTGTC
CGGCGAGGGCGAGGGCGATGCCACCTACGGCAAGCTGACCCTGAAGTTCATCTGCACCACCGGCAAGCTG
CCCGTGCCCTGGCCCACCCTCGTGACCACCTTCGGCTACGGCCTGCAGTGCTTCGCCCGCTACCCCGACC
ACATGAAGCAGCACGACTTCTTCAAGTCCGCCATGCCCGAAGGCTACGTCCAGGAGCGCACCATCTTCTT
CAAGGACGACGGCAACTACAAGACCCGCGCCGAGGTGAAGTTCGAGGGCGACACCCTGGTGAACCGCATC
GAGCTGAAGGGCATCGACTTCAAGGAGGACGGCAACATCCTGGGGCACAAGCTGGAGTACAACTACAACA
GCCACAACGTCTATATCATGGCCGACAAGCAGAAGAACGGCATCAAGGTGAACTTCAAGATCCGCCACAA
CATCGAGGACGGCAGCGTGCAGCTCGCCGACCACTACCAGCAGAACACCCCCATCGGCGACGGCCCCGTG
CTGCTGCCCGACAACCACTACCTGAGCTACCAGTCCGCCCTGAGCAAAGACCCCAACGAGAAGCGCGATC
ACATGGTCCTGCTGGAGTTCGTGACCGCCGCCGGGATCACTCTCGGCATGGACGAGCTGTACAAGTAGGC
GGCCGCTCGAGTCTAGAGGGCCCGTTTAAACCCGCTGATCAGCCTCGACTGTGCCTTCTAGTTGCCAGCC
ATCTGTTGTTTGCCCCTCCCCCGTGCCTTCCTTGACCCTGGAAGGTGCCACTCCCACTGTCCTTTCCTAA
TAAAATGAGGAAATTGCATCGCATTGTCTGAGTAGGTGTCATTCTATTCTGGGGGGTGGGGTGGGGCAGG
ACAGCAAGGGGGAGGATTGGGAAGTCAATAGCAGGCATGCTGGGGATGCGGTGGGCTCTATGGCTTCTGA
GGCGGAAAGAACCAGCTGGGGCTCTAGGGGGTATCCCC
[124 nt withheld, positions 1229-1352]
C
[91 nt withheld, positions 1354-1444]
A
[49 nt withheld, positions 1446-1494]
CCTTTGACGTTGGAGTCCACGTTCTTT
[37 nt withheld, positions 1522-1558]
ACCCTATCTCGGTCTATTCTTTTGATTTATAAGGGATTTTGCCGATTTCGGCCTATTGGTTAAAAAATGA
GCTGATTTAACAAAAATTTAACGCGAATTAATTCTGTGGAATGTGTGTCAGTTAGGCTCAATTAGTCAGC
AACCATAGTCCCGCCCCTAACTCCGCCCATCCCGCCCCTAACTCCGCCCAGTTCCGCCCATTCTCCGCCC
CATGGCTGACTAATTTTTTTTATTTATGCAGAGGCCGAGGCCGCCTCTGCCTCTGAGCTATTCCAGAAGT
AGTGAGGAGGCTTTTTTGGAGGCCTAGGCTTTTGCAAAAAGCTCCCGGGAGCTTGTATATCCATTTTCGG
AGGTTGGGCTTCGGAATCGTTTTCCGGGACGCCGGCTGGATGATCCTCCAGCGCGGGGATCTCATGCTGG
AGTTCTTCGCCCACCCCAACTTGTTTATTGCAGCTTATAATGGTTACAAATAAAGCAATAGCATCACAAA
TTTCACAAATAAAGCATTTTTTTCACTGCATTCTAGTTGTGGTTTGTCCAAACTCATCAATGTATCTTAT
CATGTCTGTATACCGTCGACCTCTAGCTAGAGCTTGGCGTAATCATGGTCATAGCTGTTTCCTGTGTGAA
ATTGTTATCCGCTCACAATTCCACACAACATACGAGCCGGAAGCATAAAGTGTAAAGCCTGGGGTGCCTA
ATGAGTGAGCTAACTCACATTAATTGCGTTGCGCTCACTGCCCGCTTTCCAGTCGGGAAACCTGTCGTGC
CAGCTGCATTAATGAATCGGCCAACGCGCGGGGAGAGGCGGTTTGCGTATTGGGCGCTCTTCCGCTTCCT
CGCTCACTGACTCGCTGCGCTCGGTCGTTCGGCTGCGGCGAGCGGTATCAGCTCACTCAAAGGCGGTAAT
ACGGTTATCCACAGAATCAGGGGATAACGCAGGAAAGAACATGTGAGCAAAAGGCCAGCAAAAGGCCAGG
AACCGTAAAAAGGCCGCGTTGCTGGCGTTTTTCCATAGGCTCCGCCCCCCTGACGAGCATCACAAAAATC
GACGCTCAAGTCAGAGGTGGCGAAACCCGACAGGACTATAAAGATACCAGGCGTTTCCCCCTGGAAGCTC
CCTCGTGCGCTCTCCTGTTCCGACCCTGCCGCTTACCGGATACCTGTCCGCCTTTCTCCCTTCGGGAAGC
GTGGCGCTTTCTCATAGCTCACGCTGTAGGTATCTCAGTTCGGTGTAGGTCGTTCGCTCCAAGCTGGGCT
GTGTGCACGAACCCCCCGTTCAGCCCGACCGCTGCGCCTTATCCGGTAACTATCGTCTTGAGTCCAACCC
GGTAAGACACGACTTATCGCCACTGGCAGCAGCCACTGGTAACAGGATTAGCAGAGCGAGGTATGTAGGC
GGTGCTACAGAGTTCTTGAAGTGGTGGCCTAACTACGGCTACACTAGAAGAACAGTATTTGGTATCTGCG
CTCTGCTGAAGCCAGTTACCTTCGGAAAAAGAGTTGGTAGCTCTTGATCCGGCAAACAAACCACCGCTGG
TAGCGGTGGTTTTTTTGTTTGCAAGCAGCAGATTACGCGCAGAAAAAAAGGATCTCAAGAAGATCCTTTG
ATCTTTTCTACGGGGTCTGACGCTCAGTGGAACGAAAACTCACGTTAAGGGATTTTGGTCATGAGATTAT
CAAAAAGGATCTTCACCTAGATCCTTTTAAATTAAAAATGAAGTTTTAAATCAATCTAAAGTATATATGA
GTAAACTTGGTCTGACAGTTACCAATGCTTAATCAGTGAGGCACCTATCTCAGCGATCTGTCTATTTCGT
TCATCCATAGTTGCCTGACTCCCCGTCGTGTAGATAACTACGATACGGGAGGGCTTACCATCTGGCCCCA
GTGCTGCAATGATACCGCGAGATCCACGCTCACCGGCTCCAGATTTATCAGCAATAAACCAGCCAGCCGG
AAGGGCCGAGCGCAGAAGTGGTCCTGCAACTTTATCCGCCTCCATCCAGTCTATTAATTGTTGCCGGGAA
GCTAGAGTAAGTAGTTCGCCAGTTAATAGTTTGCGCAACGTTGTTGCCATTGCTACAGGCATCGTGGTGT
CACGCTCGTCGTTTGGTATGGCTTCATTCAGCTCCGGTTCCCAACGATCAAGGCGAGTTACATGATCCCC
CATGTTGTGCAAAAAAGCGGTTAGCTCCTTCGGTCCTCCGATCGTTGTCAGAAGTAAGTTGGCCGCAGTG
TTATCACTCATGGTTATGGCAGCACTGCATAATTCTCTTACTGTCATGCCATCCGTAAGATGCTTTTCTG
TGACTGGTGAGTACTCAACCAAGTCATTCTGAGAATAGTGTATGCGGCGACCGAGTTGCTCTTGCCCGGC
GTCAATACGGGATAATACCGCGCCACATAGCAGAACTTTAAAAGTGCTCATCATTGGAAAACGTTCTTCG
GGGCGAAAACTCTCAAGGATCTTACCGCTGTTGAGATCCAGTTCGATGTAACCCACTCGTGCACCCAACT
GATCTTCAGCATCTTTTACTTTCACCAGCGTTTCTGGGTGAGCAAAAACAGGAAGGCAAAATGCCGCAAA
AAAGGGAATAAGGGCGACACGGAAATGTTGAATACTCATACTCTTCCTTTTTCAATATTATTGAAGCATT
TATCAGGGTTATTGTCTCATGAGCGGATACATATTTGAATGTATTTAGAAAAATAAACAAATAGGGGTTC
CGCGCACATTTCCCCGAAAA
Features (pLannotate 1.2.2; 16 found; start..end, strand, type, name):
    131..147     +  promoter       minP (fragment): minimal TATA-box promoter with low basal activity
    189..905     +  CDS            EYFP: EYFP is a basic (constitutively fluorescent) green/yellow fluorescent protein published in 1996, derived from Aequorea victoria. It is reported to be a very rapidly-maturing weak dimer with high acid sensitivity.
    959..1070    +  polyA_signal   bGH poly(A) signal: bovine growth hormone polyadenylation signal
   1187..1208    +  promoter       SV40 promoter (fragment): SV40 enhancer and early promoter
   1229..1657    +  rep_origin     f1 ori (sequence partly withheld): f1 bacteriophage origin of replication; arrow indicates direction of (+) strand synthesis
   1662..1684    +  promoter       SV40 promoter (fragment): SV40 enhancer and early promoter
   1685..1876    +  promoter       SV40 promoter: SV40 early promoter
   1903..2001    +  CDS            ble (fragment): BLE_KLEPN - Experimental evidence at protein level: Swiss-Prot protein existence level 1. Binding protein with a strong affinity to the bleomycin family of antibiotics. Binds to CL990; an antimitotic-antibiotic compound. From Klebsiella pneumoniae.
   1996..2117    +  polyA_signal   SV40 poly(A) signal: SV40 polyadenylation signal
   2190..2206    -  protein_bind   lac operator: The lac repressor binds to the lac operator to inhibit transcription in E. coli. This inhibition can be relieved by adding lactose or isopropyl-β-D-thiogalactopyranoside (IPTG). lac repressor encoded by lacI
   2214..2244    -  promoter       lac promoter: promoter for the E. coli lac operon
   2259..2280    -  protein_bind   CAP binding site: CAP binding activates transcription in the presence of cAMP. E. coli catabolite activator protein
   2293..2385    -  CDS            lacI (fragment): lac repressor; lacI; The lac repressor binds to the lac operator to inhibit transcription in E. coli. This inhibition can be relieved by adding lactose or isopropyl-β-D-thiogalactopyranoside (IPTG).
   2568..3156    -  rep_origin     ori: high-copy-number ColE1/pMB1/pBR322/pUC origin of replication
   3327..4187    -  CDS            AmpR: β-lactamase; bla; confers resistance to ampicillin, carbenicillin, and related antibiotics
   4188..4292    -  promoter       AmpR promoter: bla
