[The description below was written by a language model from this plasmid's Addgene catalogue record and pLannotate feature annotations shown in this document.]
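Description:
pPD288 ZF43x4-Compact_EYFP is a 4.3 kb mammalian expression and synthetic-biology reporter plasmid built on the pPD152 Reporter Template v2 backbone. It is part of the COMET toolkit for composing customizable genetic programs in mammalian cells. It is propagated in E. coli as a high-copy plasmid through a ColE1/pUC-type origin and selected with ampicillin via the β-lactamase gene and its native promoter. An f1 bacteriophage origin is also present.

The payload is a synthetic inducible promoter, ZF43x4-Compact, cloned between retained BglII and NheI sites upstream of an EYFP coding sequence that is terminated by the bovine growth hormone polyadenylation signal. The name suggests four closely spaced binding sites for the zinc-finger domain ZF43, although the feature table does not annotate these sites. It identifies only a short fragment of a minimal TATA-box promoter just ahead of EYFP. Such a minimal promoter has low basal activity, so yellow fluorescence should depend on a cognate ZF43-based transcription factor supplied in trans to recruit transcriptional machinery. That factor is not encoded on this plasmid.

Downstream of the reporter lie an SV40 early promoter, a short fragment of the bleomycin-resistance (ble) gene and an SV40 poly(A) signal. Because only a remnant of the ble gene is annotated, the record shows no functional mammalian selection marker, which points to transient transfection as the likely mode of use. The lac promoter, lac operator, CAP site and lacI fragment appear to be backbone remnants. The stated purpose is to serve as the EYFP readout for activity at the ZF43x4-Compact promoter.
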