Addgene plasmid #138899: pPD288 ZF43x4-Compact_EYFP
Purpose: EYFP reporter vector for the ZF43x4-Compact promoter
Depositing lab: Joshua Leonard. Depositing organization: Northwestern University. Publication: The COMET toolkit for composing customizable genetic programs in mammalian cells. Donahue PS, Draut JW, Muldoon JJ, Edelstein HI, Bagheri N, Leonard JN. Nat Commun. 2020 Feb 7;11(1):779. doi: 10.1038/s41467-019-14147-5. PubMed 32034124.
Backbone
  Vector backbone: pPD152 Reporter Template v2
  Vector type: Mammalian Expression, Synthetic Biology
Growth in bacteria
  Bacterial resistance: Ampicillin, 100 μg/mL
  Growth temperature: 37°C
  Growth strain: DH5alpha
  Copy number: High Copy
Gene/Insert
  Gene/Insert name: ZF43x4-Compact
  Species: Synthetic
  Promoter: ZF43x4-Compact
  Cloning method: Restriction Enzyme; 5′ cloning site BglII (not destroyed); 3′ cloning site NheI (not destroyed)
  Sequencing primers: 5′ CGACACGGAAATGTTGAATAC; 3′ TAGAAGGCACAGTCGAGG
Terms and licenses: Academic/Nonprofit Terms; Industry Terms: Not Available to Industry
Depositor comments: Leonard Lab plasmid reference number: L1436
How to cite: pPD288 ZF43x4-Compact_EYFP was a gift from Joshua Leonard (Addgene plasmid # 138899 ; http://n2t.net/addgene:138899 ; RRID:Addgene_138899)
