>Addgene plasmid #138899 | pPD288 ZF43x4-Compact_EYFP | depositor partial sequence | sequence record 268465 | ZF43x4-Compact promoter
AGATCTGAATTAAGTCTTCACAGTGTACGAAGACCCGATCGGAGTGAGGAAAATTAGAGTGAGGACGATC
GGAGTGAGGATAATTAGAGTGAGGACGATCCCTCTAGAGGGTATATAATGGGGGCCACTAGTCTACTACC
AGAGCTCATCGCTAGC
